>Addgene plasmid #20983 | HOXB5-pCMV1 | addgene partial sequence | sequence record 26787 | 20983 with CMV-F
GGTTTAGTGAACCGTCAGATCCGCTAGCGATTACGCCAAGCTCGAAATTAACCCTCACTAAAGGGAACAA
AAGCTGGAGCTCCACCGCGGTGGCGGCCGCACCATGGATTACAAGGATGACGACGATAAGAGATCTAGCT
CGTACTTTGTAAACTCCTTCTCGGGGCGTTATCCAAATGGCCCGGACTATCAGTTGCTAAATTATGGCAG
TGGCAGCTCTCTGAGCGGCTCTTACAGGGATCCCGCTGCCATGCACACCGGCTCTTACGGCTACAATTAC
AATGGGATGGACCTCAGCGTCAACCGCTCCTCGGCCTCCTCCAGCCACTTTGGGGCGGTGGGCGAGAGCT
CGCGCGCCTTCCCCGCGCCCGCCCAGGAGCCCCGCTTCAGGCAAGCGGCTTCGAGCTGCTCCCTGTCCTC
GCCCGAGTCCCTGCCCTGCACCAACGGCGACAGCCACGGCGCCAAGCCCTCTGCTTCGTCCCCCTCCGAC
CAGGCGACCTCAGCCAGCTCCAGCGCCAATTTCACCGAAATAGACGAGGCCAGCGCGTCCTCGGAGCCTG
AGGAAGCGGCAAGCCAGCTAAGCAGCCCCAGCCTAGCTCGGGCGCAGCCAGAGCCCATGGCCACCTCCAC
AGCCGCGCCCGAGGGGCAGACTCCGCAGATATTCCCCTGGATGAGGAAGCTTCACATCAGCCATGATATG
ACCGGGCCGGACGGGAAAAGGGCCCGGACCGCGTATACCCCTACCAGACGTGGAAGGTGGATGA
