[The description below was written by a language model from this plasmid's Addgene catalogue record.]
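Description:
HOXB5-pCMV1 is a mammalian expression plasmid built on the pCMV1 backbone (about 4.8 kb without insert) that carries the human HOXB5 coding sequence. It is propagated in E. coli as a high-copy plasmid under ampicillin selection. The record does not list a bacterial origin of replication, a mammalian selection marker, or a polyadenylation signal, and no feature table is provided, so these details of the backbone cannot be confirmed here.

The insert is roughly 850 bp and comprises only the HOXB5 open reading frame, with the 3' untranslated region omitted, so any regulation of the native transcript through that region is absent. It was placed between NotI and XhoI sites by restriction cloning, although it is not known whether those sites survived. A Flag epitope is fused to the N terminus of the protein, allowing detection or immunoprecipitation with anti-Flag antibodies without needing a HOXB5-specific reagent. The promoter is not explicitly stated, but the backbone name and the use of a CMV forward sequencing primer imply that expression is driven by the cytomegalovirus immediate-early promoter, a strong constitutive element in most mammalian cell lines.

HOXB5 encodes a homeodomain transcription factor of the HOX B cluster. The record does not specify an application, but a construct of this design suits transient overexpression of tagged HOXB5 in transfected mammalian cells, for example to examine its localisation, protein or DNA interactions, or effects on target gene expression.
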