Addgene plasmid #20983: HOXB5-pCMV1
Depositing lab: Corey Largman. Depositing organization: San Francisco VA Health Care System.
Backbone
  Vector backbone: pCMV1
  Backbone size w/o insert (bp): 4820
  Vector type: Mammalian Expression
Growth in bacteria
  Bacterial resistance: Ampicillin, 100 μg/mL
  Growth temperature: 37°C
  Growth strain: DH5alpha
  Copy number: High Copy
Gene/Insert
  Gene/Insert name: HOXB5
  Species: H. sapiens (human)
  Insert size (bp): 850
  Mutation: Coding region only. No 3'UTR
  Entrez Gene: HOXB5 (a.k.a. HHO.C10, HOX2, HOX2A, HU-1, Hox2.1)
  Tag / fusion protein: Flag (N terminal on insert)
  Cloning method: Restriction Enzyme; 5′ cloning site NotI (unknown if destroyed); 3′ cloning site XhoI (unknown if destroyed)
  Sequencing primers: 5′ CMV-F
Terms and licenses: Academic/Nonprofit Terms; Industry Terms: Not Available to Industry
How to cite: HOXB5-pCMV1 was a gift from Corey Largman (Addgene plasmid # 20983 ; http://n2t.net/addgene:20983 ; RRID:Addgene_20983)
